>Addgene plasmid #171816 | pCRISPaint-mScarlet-F-gB-BlastR [M1G] | addgene full sequence | sequence record 338124 | Addgene NGS Result
AATAAAATATCTTTATTTTCATTACATCTGTGTGTTGGTTTTTTGTGTGAATCGATAGTACTAACATACG
CTCTCCATCAAAACAAAACGAAACAAAACAAACTAGCAAAATAGGCTGTCCCCAGTGCAAGTGCAGGTGC
CAGAACATTTCTCTTAATGATAGCTAGGATCGCTAGCGGGCCAGTACCCAAAAAGCGGGGGGTCTGGTGG
CAGTGGAGGGGGATCCGTGAGCAAGGGCGAGGCAGTGATCAAGGAGTTCATGCGGTTCAAGGTGCACATG
GAGGGCTCCATGAACGGCCACGAGTTCGAGATCGAGGGCGAGGGCGAGGGCCGCCCCTACGAGGGCACCC
AGACCGCCAAGCTGAAGGTGACCAAGGGTGGCCCCCTGCCCTTCTCCTGGGACATCCTGTCCCCTCAGTT
CATGTACGGCTCCAGGGCCTTCACCAAGCACCCCGCCGACATCCCCGACTACTATAAGCAGTCCTTCCCC
GAGGGCTTCAAGTGGGAGCGCGTGATGAACTTCGAGGACGGCGGCGCCGTGACCGTGACCCAGGACACCT
CCCTGGAGGACGGCACCCTGATCTACAAGGTGAAGCTCCGCGGCACCAACTTCCCTCCTGACGGCCCCGT
AATGCAGAAGAAGACAATGGGCTGGGAAGCGTCCACCGAGCGGTTGTACCCCGAGGACGGCGTGCTGAAG
GGCGACATTAAGATGGCCCTGCGCCTGAAGGACGGCGGCCGCTACCTGGCGGACTTCAAGACCACCTACA
AGGCCAAGAAGCCCGTGCAGATGCCCGGCGCCTACAACGTCGACCGCAAGTTGGACATCACCTCCCACAA
CGAGGACTACACCGTGGTGGAACAGTACGAACGCTCCGAGGGCCGCCACTCCACCGGCGGCATGGACGAG
CTGTACAAGAGCGGCTCCGCCGATTACAAGGATGACGACGACAAACGATCGGGGCCTAGGCTGAGCAGCA
TCGAGTTCGCCAGACTGGTGTACAAGGGATCCGGAGAGGGCAGAGGAAGTCTGCTAACATGCGGTGACGT
CGAGGAGAATCCTGGCCCAGGGAAGACCTTCAACATCTCTCAGCAGGATCTGGAGCTGGTGGAGGTCGCC
ACTGAGAAGATCACCATGCTCTATGAGGACAACAAGCACCATGTCGGGGCGGCCATCAGGACCAAGACTG
GGGAGATCATCTCTGCTGTCCACATTGAGGCCTACATTGGCAGGGTCACTGTCTGTGCTGAAGCCATTGC
CATTGGGTCTGCTGTGAGCAACGGGCAGAAGGACTTTGACACCATTGTGGCTGTCAGGCACCCCTACTCT
GATGAGGTGGACAGATCCATCAGGGTGGTCAGCCCCTGTGGCATGTGCAGAGAGCTCATCTCTGACTATG
CTCCTGACTGCTTTGTGCTCATTGAGATGAATGGCAAGCTGGTCAAAACCACCATTGAGGAACTCATCCC
CCTCAAGTACACCAGGAACTAACACCTGGTGCATGACCCGCAAGCCCGGTGCCTGAGCGGCCCGCTTCGA
GCAGACATGATAAGATACATTGATGAGTTTGGACAAACCACAACTAGAATGCAGTGAAAAAAATGCTTTA
TTTGTGAAATTTGTGATGCTATTGCTTTATTTGTAACCATTATAAGCTGCAATAAACAAGTTAACAACAA
CAATTGCATTCATTTTATGTTTCAGGTTCAGGGGGAGGTGTGGGAGGTTTTTTAAAGCAAGTAAAACCTC
TACAAATGTGGTAAAATCGATAAGGATCCGTCGACCGATGCCCTTGAGAGCCTTCAACCCAGTCAGCTCC
TTCCGGTGGGCGCGGGGCATGACTATCGTCGCCGCACTTATGACTGTCTTCTTTATCATGCAACTCGTAG
GACAGGTGCCGGCAGCGCTCTTCCGCTTCCTCGCTCACTGACTCGCTGCGCTCGGTCGTTCGGCTGCGGC
GAGCGGTATCAGCTCACTCAAAGGCGGTAATACGGTTATCCACAGAATCAGGGGATAACGCAGGAAAGAA
CATGTGAGCAAAAGGCCAGCAAAAGGCCAGGAACCGTAAAAAGGCCGCGTTGCTGGCGTTTTTCCATAGG
CTCCGCCCCCCTGACGAGCATCACAAAAATCGACGCTCAAGTCAGAGGTGGCGAAACCCGACAGGACTAT
AAAGATACCAGGCGTTTCCCCCTGGAAGCTCCCTCGTGCGCTCTCCTGTTCCGACCCTGCCGCTTACCGG
ATACCTGTCCGCCTTTCTCCCTTCGGGAAGCGTGGCGCTTTCTCATAGCTCACGCTGTAGGTATCTCAGT
TCGGTGTAGGTCGTTCGCTCCAAGCTGGGCTGTGTGCACGAACCCCCCGTTCAGCCCGACCGCTGCGCCT
TATCCGGTAACTATCGTCTTGAGTCCAACCCGGTAAGACACGACTTATCGCCACTGGCAGCAGCCACTGG
TAACAGGATTAGCAGAGCGAGGTATGTAGGCGGTGCTACAGAGTTCTTGAAGTGGTGGCCTAACTACGGC
TACACTAGAAGAACAGTATTTGGTATCTGCGCTCTGCTGAAGCCAGTTACCTTCGGAAAAAGAGTTGGTA
GCTCTTGATCCGGCAAACAAACCACCGCTGGTAGCGGTGGTTTTTTTGTTTGCAAGCAGCAGATTACGCG
CAGAAAAAAAGGATCTCAAGAAGATCCTTTGATCTTTTCTACGGGGTCTGACGCTCAGTGGAACGAAAAC
TCACGTTAAGGGATTTTGGTCATGAGATTATCAAAAAGGATCTTCACCTAGATCCTTTTAAATTAAAAAT
GAAGTTTTAAATCAATCTAAAGTATATATGAGTAAACTTGGTCTGACAGCGGCCGCAAATGCTAAACCAC
TGCAGTGGTTACCAGTGCTTGATCAGTGAGGCACCGATCTCAGCGATCTGCCTATTTCGTTCGTCCATAG
TGGCCTGACTCCCCGTCGTGTAGATCACTACGATTCGTGAGGGCTTACCATCAGGCCCCAGCGCAGCAAT
GATGCCGCGAGAGCCGCGTTCACCGGCCCCCGATTTGTCAGCAATGAACCAGCCAGCAGGGAGGGCCGAG
CGAAGAAGTGGTCCTGCTACTTTGTCCGCCTCCATCCAGTCTATGAGCTGCTGTCGTGATGCTAGAGTAA
GAAGTTCGCCAGTGAGTAGTTTCCGAAGAGTTGTGGCCATTGCTACTGGCATCGTGGTATCACGCTCGTC
GTTCGGTATGGCTTCGTTCAACTCTGGTTCCCAGCGGTCAAGCCGGGTCACATGATCACCCATATTATGA
AGAAATGCAGTCAGCTCCTTAGGGCCTCCGATCGTTGTCAGAAGTAAGTTGGCCGCGGTGTTGTCGCTCA
TGGTAATGGCAGCACTACACAATTCTCTTACCGTCATGCCATCCGTAAGATGCTTTTCCGTGACCGGCGA
GTACTCAACCAAGTCGTTTTGTGAGTAGTGTATACGGCGACCAAGCTGCTCTTGCCCGGCGTCTATACGG
GACAACACCGCGCCACATAGCAGTACTTTGAAAGTGCTCATCATCGGGAATCGTTCTTCGGGGCGGAAAG
ACTCAAGGATCTTGCCGCTATTGAGATCCAGTTCGATATAGCCCACTCTTGCACCCAGTTGATCTTCAGC
ATCTTTTACTTTCACCAGCGTTTCGGGGTGTGCAAAAACAGGCAAGCAAAATGCCGCAAAGAAGGGAATG
AGTGCGACACGAAAATGTTGGATGCTCATACTCGTCCTTTTTCAATATTATTGAAGCATTTATCAGAGTT
ACTAGTACGTCTCTCAAGGATAAGTAAGTAATATTAAGGTACGGGAGGTATTGGACAGGCCGC
Features (pLannotate 1.2.2; 12 found; start..end, strand, type, name):
      1..49      +  polyA_signal   poly(A) signal: synthetic polyadenylation signal
     63..154     +  misc_feature   pause site: RNA polymerase II transcriptional pause signal from the human α2 globin gene
    227..919     +  CDS            mScarlet: mScarlet is a basic (constitutively fluorescent) red fluorescent protein published in 2016, derived from synthetic construct. It has moderate acid sensitivity.
    931..951     +  CDS            3xFLAG (fragment): three tandem FLAG® epitope tags
   1073..1489    +  CDS            bsr: BSR_BACCE - Experimental evidence at protein level: Swiss-Prot protein existence level 1. Catalyzes the deamination of the cytosine moiety of the antibiotics blasticidin S, cytomycin and acetylblasticidin S. From Bacillus cereus.
   1493..1526    +  CDS            PuroR (fragment): puromycin N-acetyltransferase; pac from Streptomyces alboniger; confers resistance to puromycin
   1551..1672    -  polyA_signal   SV40 poly(A) signal: SV40 polyadenylation signal
   1695..1763    -  CDS            large T antigen (fragment): large T antigen from SV40 (simian virus 40)
   1779..1911    +  CDS            TcR (fragment): tetracycline efflux protein; tet; confers resistance to tetracycline
   2091..2679    -  rep_origin     ori: high-copy-number ColE1/pMB1/pBR322/pUC origin of replication
   2879..3739    -  CDS            AmpR: β-lactamase confers resistance to ampicillin, carbenicillin, and related antibiotics
   3740..3781    -  promoter       AmpR promoter (fragment): bla
