[The description below was written by a language model from this plasmid's Addgene catalogue record and pLannotate feature annotations shown in this document.]
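Description:
pCRISPaint-mScarlet-F-gB-BlastR [M1G] is a 3.8 kb universal donor plasmid for the CRISPitope gene-tagging method, built on the pCRISPaint backbone. It is maintained in E. coli at high copy through a ColE1/pUC-type origin and selected with ampicillin via the β-lactamase gene. Blasticidin serves as the selectable marker in the tagged mammalian cells.

The 1.27 kb synthetic insert is a single promoterless reading frame. It encodes the red fluorescent protein mScarlet and a FLAG tag (annotated as a short fragment of 3xFLAG). These are followed by the CD8+ T cell epitope from herpes simplex virus 1 glycoprotein B (residues 498–505), a T2A self-cleaving peptide, and the Bacillus cereus blasticidin S deaminase gene (bsr). The epitope and T2A are named in the catalogue entry but were not annotated individually; they presumably lie in the gap between the FLAG and bsr features. No mammalian promoter is annotated, so expression should depend on in-frame integration into an endogenous, transcribed gene, as expected for a CRISPaint-style tagging donor. The M1G change removes the start methionine of the resistance gene, which presumably reduces blasticidin resistance arising from independent translation initiation rather than from correct fusion, although the record does not state this rationale. A synthetic poly(A) signal and a transcriptional pause site sit upstream of the cassette, where such elements typically insulate it from read-through transcription. An SV40 poly(A) signal lies downstream, though it is annotated on the minus strand. Short PuroR, TcR and large T antigen fragments appear to be backbone remnants.

The construct is used to fuse a fluorescent, FLAG-tagged model epitope to a chosen endogenous gene product. This makes cells such as melanoma cells recognisable by gB-specific T cells in studies of adoptive T cell therapy and immune evasion.
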