Addgene plasmid #171816: pCRISPaint-mScarlet-F-gB-BlastR [M1G]
Purpose: Universal donor plasmid for CRISPitope method encoding mScarlet fluorescent protein, FLAG tag, HSV-1 glycoprotein B CD8+ T cell epitope [AA: 498-505 (SSIEFARL)] and blasticidin resistance cassette [p.
Depositing lab: Michael Hoelzel. Depositing organization: Universitaetsklinikum Bonn. Publication: Adoptive T Cell Therapy Targeting Different Gene Products Reveals Diverse and Context-Dependent Immune Evasion in Melanoma. Effern M, Glodde N, Braun M, Liebing J, Boll HN, Yong M, Bawden E, Hinze D, van den Boorn-Konijnenberg D, Daoud M, Aymans P, Landsberg J, Smyth MJ, Flatz L, Tuting T, Bald T, Gebhardt T, Holzel M. Immunity. 2020 Sep 15;53(3):564-580.e9. doi: 10.1016/j.immuni.2020.07.007. Epub 2020 Aug 3. PubMed 32750334.
Backbone
  Vector backbone: pCRISPaint
  Backbone manufacturer: Based on plasmids published by Schmid-Burgk et al. 2016 (DOI: 10.1038/ncomms12338)
  Backbone size w/o insert (bp): 2577
  Total vector size (bp): 3843
  Vector type: Gene tagging
  Selectable markers: Blasticidin
Growth in bacteria
  Bacterial resistance: Ampicillin, 100 μg/mL
  Growth temperature: 37°C
  Growth strain: DH5alpha
  Copy number: High Copy
Gene/Insert
  Gene/Insert name: mScarlet-F-gB-T2A-BlastR
  Species: Synthetic; Discosoma sp., Herpes simplex virus 1, Bacillus cereus
  Insert size (bp): 1266
  Mutation: BlastR: Changed Methionin 1 to Glycine.
  Cloning method: Restriction Enzyme; 5′ cloning site Unknown (unknown if destroyed); 3′ cloning site Unknown (unknown if destroyed)
  Sequencing primers: 5′ CGATAGTACTAACATACGCTCTCCA; 3′ CTCCCCCTGAACCTGAAAC
Terms and licenses: Academic/Nonprofit Terms; Industry Terms: Not Available to Industry
How to cite: pCRISPaint-mScarlet-F-gB-BlastR [M1G] was a gift from Michael Hoelzel (Addgene plasmid # 171816 ; http://n2t.net/addgene:171816 ; RRID:Addgene_171816)
